>Addgene plasmid #160008 | pMTU-DO-HPH | addgene full sequence | sequence record 317072 | Addgene NGS Result
TTCTGTGGATAACCGTGCGGCCGCCCCTGAATTCGCATCTAGACTGATGAGACGTGGTAGAGCCACAAAC
AGCCGGTACAAGCAACGATCTCCAGGACCATCTGAATCATGCGCGGATGACACGAACTCACGACGGCGAT
CACAGACATTAACCCACAGTACAGACACTGCGACAACGTGGCAATTCGTCGCAATACAACGTGAGACCGA
AAGTGAAACGTGATTTCATGCGTCATTTTGAACATTTTGTAAATCTTATTTAATAATGTGTGCGGCAATT
CACATTTAATTTATGAATGTTTTCTTAACATCGCGGCAACTCAAGAAACGGCAGGTTCGGATCTTAGCTA
CTAGAGAAAGAGGAGAAATACTAGATGCGTAAAGGCGAAGAGCTGTTCACTGGTGTCGTCCCTATTCTGG
TGGAACTGGATGGTGATGTCAACGGTCATAAGTTTTCCGTGCGTGGCGAGGGTGAAGGTGACGCAACTAA
TGGTAAACTGACGCTGAAGTTCATCTGTACTACTGGTAAACTGCCGGTTCCTTGGCCGACTCTGGTAACG
ACGCTGACTTATGGTGTTCAGTGCTTTGCTCGTTATCCGGACCATATGAAGCAGCATGACTTCTTCAAGT
CCGCCATGCCGGAAGGCTATGTGCAGGAACGCACGATTTCCTTTAAGGATGACGGCACGTACAAAACGCG
TGCGGAAGTGAAATTTGAAGGCGATACCCTGGTAAACCGCATTGAGCTGAAAGGCATTGACTTTAAAGAG
GACGGCAATATCCTGGGCCATAAGCTGGAATACAATTTTAACAGCCACAATGTTTACATCACCGCCGATA
AACAAAAAAATGGCATTAAAGCGAATTTTAAAATTCGCCACAACGTGGAGGATGGCAGCGTGCAGCTGGC
TGATCACTACCAGCAAAACACTCCAATCGGTGATGGTCCTGTTCTGCTGCCAGACAATCACTATCTGAGC
ACGCAAAGCGTTCTGTCTAAAGATCCGAACGAGAAACGCGATCATATGGTTCTGCTGGAGTTCGTAACCG
CAGCGGGCATCACGCATGGTATGGATGAACTGTACAAATGACCAGGCATCAAATAAAACGAAAGGCTCAG
TCGAAAGACTGGGCCTTTCGTTTTATCTGTTGTTTGTCGGTGAACGCTCTCTACTAGAGTCACACTGGCT
CACCTTCGGGTGGGCCTTTCTGCGTTTATAGGTCTCAGCTGGAAATCTGCTCGTCAGTGGTGCTCACACT
GACGAATCATGTACAGATCATACCGATGACTGCCTGGCGACTCACAACTAAGCAAGACAGCCGGAACCAG
CGCCGGCGAACACCACTGCATATATGGCATATCACAACAGTCCACGTCTCAAGCAGTTACAGAGATGTTA
CGAACCACTAGTGCACTGCAGTACAGTTTAGCTTGCCTCGTCCCCGCCGGGTCACCCGGCCAGCGACATG
GAGGCCCAGAATACCCTCCTTGACAGTCTTGACGTGCGCAGCTCAGGGGCATGATGTGACTGTCGCCCGT
ACATTTAGCCCATACATCCCCATGTATAATCATTTGCATCCATACATTTTGATGGCCGCACGGCGCGAAG
CAAAAATTACGGCTCCTCGCTCCAGACCTGCGAGCAGGGAAACGCTCCCCTCACAGACGCGTTGAATTGT
CCCCACGCCGCGCCCCTGTAGAGAAATATAAAAGGTTAGGATTTGCCACTGAGGTTCTTCTTTCATATAC
TTCCTTTTAAAATCTTGCTAGGATACAGTTCTCACATCACATCCGAACATAAACAAAAATGGGTAAAAAG
CCTGAACTCACCGCGACGTCTGTCGAGAAGTTTCTGATCGAAAAGTTCGACAGCGTGTCCGACCTGATGC
AGCTCTCGGAGGGCGAAGAATCTCGTGCTTTCAGCTTCGATGTAGGAGGGCGTGGATATGTCCTGCGGGT
AAATAGCTGCGCCGATGGTTTCTACAAAGATCGTTATGTTTATCGGCACTTTGCATCGGCCGCGCTCCCG
ATTCCGGAAGTGCTTGACATTGGGGAATTTAGCGAGAGCCTGACCTATTGCATCTCCCGCCGTGCACAGG
GTGTCACGTTGCAAGACCTGCCTGAAACCGAACTGCCCGCTGTTCTGCAACCGGTCGCGGAGGCCATGGA
TGCGATCGCTGCGGCCGATCTTAGCCAGACGAGCGGGTTCGGCCCATTCGGACCGCAAGGAATCGGTCAA
TACACTACATGGCGTGATTTCATATGCGCGATTGCTGATCCCCATGTGTATCACTGGCAAACTGTGATGG
ACGACACCGTCAGTGCGTCCGTCGCGCAGGCTCTCGATGAGCTGATGCTTTGGGCCGAGGACTGCCCCGA
AGTCCGGCACCTCGTGCACGCGGATTTCGGCTCCAACAATGTCCTGACGGACAATGGCCGCATAACAGCG
GTCATTGACTGGAGCGAGGCGATGTTCGGGGATTCCCAATACGAGGTCGCCAACATCTTCTTCTGGAGGC
CGTGGTTGGCTTGTATGGAGCAGCAGACGCGCTACTTCGAGCGGAGGCATCCGGAGCTTGCAGGATCGCC
GCGGCTCCGGGCGTATATGCTCCGCATTGGTCTTGACCAACTCTATCAGAGCTTGGTTGACGGCAATTTC
GATGATGCAGCTTGGGCGCAGGGTCGATGCGACGCAATCGTCCGATCCGGAGCCGGGACTGTCGGGCGTA
CACAAATCGCCCGCAGAAGCGCGGCCGTCTGGACCGATGGCTGTGTAGAAGTACTCGCCGATAGTGGAAA
CCGACGCCCCAGCACTCGTCCGAGGGCAAAGGAATAAAGTAACTGACAATAAAAAGATTCTTGTTTTCAA
GAACTTGTCATTTGTATAGTTTTTTTATATTGTAGTTGTTCTATTTTAATCAAATGTTAGCGTGATTTAT
ATTTTTTTTCGCCTCGACATCATCTGCCCAGATGCGAAGTTAAGTGCGCAGAAAGTAATATCATGCGTCA
ATCGTATGTGAATGCTGGTCGCTATACTGGAGTTTCTACGCAAGACTTCTTGAAGTGAAAACCAACTTTC
AGTCTTCAAACTAAAAATGAAAATCAGTGGGCTAAATTCAGCATAATACCTGTGGATATAATTACATACA
AAAATATAATTAAAAATATACGTTAAAAATAATTTATTTTTGTAAAAACTATAAAATATATTTTACTTTC
GGAACAACTTTTTAACTTATAATTTTGTTTTAAATAAAAACATTGTATTTAAAAATAATAAATTATTAAA
TAAAATTTTAAAGTATGTTTATTTAAAATATAGAATACTATTAAAATTACTTTAAACTTTAAAATAAAAA
AATAATAAATTATATAGTTTTAAAATTAATAAATTTTATACACGTGACCAGATCATAATAGTTTTCTTTC
CTTGCCGAGCGGCCGCGTGTTACAACCAATTAACCAATTCTGATTAGAAAAACTCATCGAGCATCAAATG
AAACTGCAATTTATTCATATCAGGATTATCAATACCATATTTTTGAAAAAGCCGTTTCTGTAATGAAGGA
GAAAACTCACCGAGGCAGTTCCATAGGATGGCAAGATCCTGGTATCGGTCTGCGATTCCGACTCGTCCAA
CATCAATACAACCTATTAATTTCCCCTCGTCAAAAATAAGGTTATCAAGTGAGAAATCACCATGAGTGAC
GACTGAATCCGGTGAGAATGGCAAAAGCTTATGCATTTCTTTCCAGACTTGTTCAACAGGCCAGCCATTA
CGCTCGTCATCAAAATCACTCGCATCAACCAAACCGTTATTCATTCGTGATTGCGCCTGAGCGAGGCGAA
ATACGCGATCGCTGTTAAAAGGACAATTACAAACAGGAATCGAATGCAACCGGCGCAGGAACACTGCCAG
CGCATCAACAATATTTTCACCTGAATCAGGATATTCTTCTAATACCTGGAATGCTGTTTTCCCGGGGATC
GCAGTGGTGAGTAACCATGCATCATCAGGAGTACGGATAAAATGCTTGATGGTCGGAAGAGGCATAAATT
CCGTCAGCCAGTTTAGTCTGACCATCTCATCTGTAACATCATTGGCAACGCTACCTTTGCCATGTTTCAG
AAACAACTCTGGCGCATCGGGCTTCCCATACAATCGATAGATTGTCGCACCTGATTGCCCGACATTATCG
CGAGCCCATTTATACCCATATAAATCAGCATCCATGTTGGAATTTAATCGCGGCCTGGAGCAAGACGTTT
CCCGTTGAATATGGCTCATAACACCCCTTGTATTACTGTTTATGTAAGCAGACAGTTTTATTGTTCATGA
TGATATATTTTTATCTTGTGCAATGTAACATCAGAGATTTTGAGACACAACGTGGCTTTGTTGAATAAAT
CGAACTTTTGCTGAGTTGAAGGATCAGTCATGACCAAAATCCCTTAACGTGAGTTTTCGTTCCACTGAGC
GTCAGACCCCGTAGAAAAGATCAAAGGATCTTCTTGAGATCCTTTTTTTCTGCGCGTAATCTGCTGCTTG
CAAACAAAAAAACCACCGCTACCAGCGGTGGTTTGTTTGCCGGATCAAGAGCTACCAACTCTTTTTCCGA
AGGTAACTGGCTTCAGCAGAGCGCAGATACCAAATACTGTTCTTCTAGTGTAGCCGTAGTTAGGCCACCA
CTTCAAGAACTCTGTAGCACCGCCTACATACCTCGCTCTGCTAATCCTGTTACCAGTGGCTGCTGCCAGT
GGCGATAAGTCGTGTCTTACCGGGTTGGACTCAAGACGATAGTTACCGGATAAGGCGCAGCGGTCGGGCT
GAACGGGGGGTTCGTGCACACAGCCCAGCTTGGAGCGAACGACCTACACCGAACTGAGATACCTACAGCG
TGAGCTATGAGAAAGCGCCACGCTTCCCGAAGGGAGAAAGGCGGACAGGTATCCGGTAAGCGGCAGGGTC
GGAACAGGAGAGCGCACGAGGGAGCTTCCAGGGGGAAACGCCTGGTATCTTTATAGTCCTGTCGGGTTTC
GCCACCTCTGACTTGAGCGTCGATTTTTGTGATGCTCGTCAGGGGGGCGGAGCCTATGGAAAAACGCCAG
CAACGCGGCCTTTTTACGGTTCCTGGCCTTTTGCTGGCCTTTTGCTCACATGTTCTTTCCTGCGTTATCC
CCTGA
Features (pLannotate 1.2.2; 8 found; start..end, strand, type, name):
    375..1088    +  CDS            superfolder GFP: GFP variant that folds robustly even when fused to poorly folded proteins (Pédelacq et al., 2006)
   1100..1171    +  terminator     rrnB T1 terminator: transcription terminator T1 from the E. coli rrnB gene
   1187..1214    +  terminator     T7Te terminator: phage T7 early transcription terminator
   1465..3039    +  gene           hphMX6: yeast selectable marker conferring hygromycin resistance
   2842..3039    +  terminator     TEF terminator: Ashbya gossypii TEF terminator
   3248..3264    +  misc_feature   cos (fragment): lambda cos site; allows packaging into phage lambda particles
   3474..4289    -  CDS            KanR: aminoglycoside phosphotransferase; aph(3')-Ia; confers resistance to kanamycin in bacteria or G418 (Geneticin®) in eukaryotes
   4514..5102    +  rep_origin     ori: high-copy-number ColE1/pMB1/pBR322/pUC origin of replication
