[The description below was written by a language model from this plasmid's Addgene catalogue record and pLannotate feature annotations shown in this document.]
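Description:
pMTU-DO-HPH is an empty-backbone, low-copy expression vector for the yeast Kluyveromyces marxianus, assembled from parts of the MoClo Yeast Toolkit together with a yeast replication origin supplied by the depositing laboratory. It is a shuttle plasmid. In E. coli it replicates at high copy from a ColE1/pUC-type origin and is selected with kanamycin through the aph(3')-Ia KanR gene. In yeast it is selected with hygromycin via an hphMX6 cassette, which ends in the Ashbya gossypii TEF terminator. The K. marxianus origin responsible for low-copy maintenance is described in the catalogue entry but was not recognised by the automated annotation, so its position in the sequence is not given. A short match to a lambda cos site is only a fragment and probably has no functional significance.

No yeast promoter or insert is recorded, consistent with its status as an acceptor vector. The annotated payload region holds a superfolder GFP coding sequence followed by the bacterial rrnB T1 and T7Te terminators. In Yeast Toolkit-style backbones such a cassette usually serves as a bacterially expressed dropout marker that is replaced during Golden Gate assembly, so that correct clones give non-fluorescent colonies. The "DO" in the name may reflect this, although the record does not state it explicitly. The full sequence is 5,185 nt, whereas the backbone size is listed as 4,159 bp, a difference roughly the size of the GFP cassette. The associated publication concerns engineering K. marxianus as a chassis for producing aromatic compounds, which suggests the vector is used to carry assembled expression cassettes into that host under hygromycin selection.
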