Addgene plasmid #160008: pMTU-DO-HPH
Purpose: (Empty Backbone) Low-copy expression vector for K. marxianus, hygromycin selection
Depositing lab: John Morrissey. Depositing organization: University College Cork. Publication: Rational engineering of Kluyveromyces marxianus to create a chassis for the production of aromatic products. Rajkumar AS, Morrissey JP. Microb Cell Fact. 2020 Nov 11;19(1):207. doi: 10.1186/s12934-020-01461-7. PubMed 33176787.
Backbone
  Vector backbone: Constructed from MoClo Yeast Toolkit (Kit # 1000000061) and our own yeast origin, also available as Addgene plasmid 125059
  Backbone manufacturer: Partially Addgene
  Backbone size (bp): 4159
  Vector type: Yeast Expression ; Kluyveromyces marxianus
  Promoter: n/a
  Selectable markers: Hygromycin
Growth in bacteria
  Bacterial resistance: Kanamycin, 50 μg/mL
  Growth temperature: 37°C
  Growth strain: DH5alpha
  Copy number: High Copy
Gene/Insert
  Sequencing primers: 5′ tttgctggccttttgctc; 3′ gcagtttcatttgatgctcga
Terms and licenses: Academic/Nonprofit Terms; Industry Terms: Not Available to Industry
How to cite: pMTU-DO-HPH was a gift from John Morrissey (Addgene plasmid # 160008 ; http://n2t.net/addgene:160008 ; RRID:Addgene_160008)
